Addgene plasmid #42479: ERI3A
Purpose: Bacterial expression for structure determination; may not be full ORF
Depositing lab: Nicola Burgess-Brown. Depositing organization: University of Oxford.
Backbone
  Vector backbone: pNIC28-Bsa4
  Backbone manufacturer: SGC
  Vector type: Bacterial Expression
Growth in bacteria
  Bacterial resistance: Kanamycin, 50 μg/mL
  Growth temperature: 37°C
  Growth strain: Mach1 ;
  Copy number: High Copy
Gene/Insert
  Gene/Insert name: ERI3A (alt names: ERI3A; gi|74136559; PDB:2XRI)
  Species: H. sapiens (human)
  Insert size (bp): 703
  Mutation: See Comments
  Tag / fusion protein: His6-TEV (N terminal on insert)
  Cloning method: Ligation Independent Cloning
  Sequencing primers: 5′ T7; 3′ T7-term
Terms and licenses: Academic/Nonprofit Terms; Industry Terms: Not Available to Industry
Depositor comments: http://www.thesgc.org/structures/2XRI/ Use BL21(DE3)-R3-pRARE2 strain for expression.
How to cite: ERI3A was a gift from Nicola Burgess-Brown (Addgene plasmid # 42479 ; http://n2t.net/addgene:42479 ; RRID:Addgene_42479)
