[The description below was written by a language model from this plasmid's Addgene catalogue record.]
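Description:
ERI3A is a bacterial expression plasmid built on the pNIC28-Bsa4 backbone from the Structural Genomics Consortium, made to produce a human ERI3 protein fragment in E. coli for structure determination. It is recorded as a high-copy plasmid selected with kanamycin. No feature table accompanies the entry, so the origin of replication and the exact regulatory elements are not stated. The listed sequencing primers (T7 forward and T7 terminator) indicate that the insert sits between a T7 promoter and T7 terminator, which fits the depositor's recommendation of a DE3-type expression strain that supplies T7 RNA polymerase, along with a rare-codon tRNA plasmid to help translate the human sequence.

The insert is about 703 bp of human ERI3A coding sequence, introduced by ligation-independent cloning. The record cautions that it may not be the full open reading frame. This is typical of structural genomics constructs, where domain boundaries are trimmed to give a soluble, crystallisable fragment. The mutation field only points to the depositor comments, which describe no specific changes, so any differences from the reference sequence are undocumented here. The protein carries an N-terminal hexahistidine tag followed by a TEV protease site, allowing purification by immobilised metal affinity chromatography and then removal of the tag. The construct is linked to a deposited crystal structure (PDB 2XRI) and is mainly useful for recombinant production of this ERI3 fragment for crystallography, biophysical characterisation or biochemical assays.
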