>Addgene plasmid #42479 | ERI3A | depositor partial sequence | sequence record 57311 | ERI3A sequence 703 bps
CATATGCACCATCATCATCATCATTCTTCTGGTGTAGATCTGGGTACCGAGAACCTGTACTTCCAATCCA
TGTCCTTCCCTCCCCAGAGGTATCACTACTTTTTAGTGCTGGACTTTGAGGCCACGTGCGACAAGCCACA
GATTCATCCTCAGGAAATCATCGAGTTCCCCATCCTAAAGCTAAATGGCCGGACCATGGAGATTGAGTCT
ACCTTTCACATGTATGTCCAGCCTGTAGTCCATCCACAGCTTACCCCATTCTGTACAGAGCTCACCGGGA
TTATTCAAGCCATGGTGGATGGTCAGCCAAGCCTGCAGCAAGTGCTGGAGAGGGTCGATGAATGGATGGC
GAAGGAAGGCCTCTTAGATCCAAACGTCAAGTCAATTTTTGTCACCTGTGGAGACTGGGACTTAAAAGTC
ATGCTCCCAGGCCAGTGCCAGTACTTGGGCTTGCCAGTGGCGGATTACTTCAAGCAGTGGATTAATCTGA
AAAAGGCTTACAGCTTCGCCATGGGCTGCTGGCCCAAGAATGGACTTCTAGACATGAACAAGGGCCTCAG
CCTGCAACACATAGGCCGGCCCCACAGCGGCATTGACGACTGCAAGAACATTGCCAACATCATGAAGACA
CTCGCCTATCGAGGCTTCATCTTCAAGCAGACATCGAAGCCGTTCTGACAGTAAAGGTGGATACGGATCC
GAA
