>Addgene plasmid #42479 | ERI3A | addgene partial sequence | sequence record 59827 | T7 5'-TAATACGACTCACTATAGGG-3'
ATTCCCCTCTAGAAATAATTTTGTTTAACTTTAAGAAGGAGATATACATATGCACCATCATCATCATCAT
TCTTCTGGTGTAGATCTGGGTACCGAGAACCTGTACTTCCAATCCATGTCCTTCCCTCCCCAGAGGTATC
ACTACTTTTTAGTGCTGGACTTTGAGGCCACGTGCGACAAGCCACAGATTCATCCTCAGGAAATCATCGA
GTTCCCCATCCTAAAGCTAAATGGCCGGACCATGGAGATTGAGTCTACCTTTCACATGTATGTCCAGCCT
GTAGTCCATCCACAGCTTACCCCATTCTGTACAGAGCTCACCGGGATTATTCAAGCCATGGTGGATGGTC
AGCCAAGCCTGCAGCAAGTGCTGGAGAGGGTCGATGAATGGATGGCGAAGGAAGGCCTCTTAGATCCAAA
CGTCAAGTCAATTTTTGTCACCTGTGGAGACTGGGACTTAAAAGTCATGCTCCCAGGCCAGTGCCAGTAC
TTGGGCTTGCCAGTGGCGGATTACTTCAAGCAGTGGATTAATCTGAAAAAGGCTTACAGCTTCGCCATGG
GCTGCTGGCCCAAGAATGGACTTCTAGACATGAACAAGGGCCTCAGCCTGCAACACATAGGCCGGCCCCA
CAGCGGCATTGACGACTGCAAGAACATTGCCAACATCATGAAGACACTCGCCTATCGAGGCTTCATCTTC
AAGCAGACATCGAAGCCGTTCTGACAGTAAAGGTGGATACGGATCCGAATTCGAGCTCCGTCGACAAGCT
TGCGGCCGCACTCGAGCACCACCACCACCACCACTGAGATCCGGCTGCTAACAAAGCCCGAAAGGAAGCT
GAGTTGGCTGCTGCCACCGCTGAGCAATAACTAGCATAACCCCTTGGGGCCTCTAAACGGGTCTTGAGGG
GTTTTTTGCTGAAAGGAGGAACTATATCCGGATTGGCGAATGGGAC
